Addgene plasmid #90457: mClY-N1
Purpose: A YFP-based chloride sensor with enhanced chloride sensitivity, photostability and reduced pH interference. The sequence of mClY is EYFP-F46L/Q69K/H148Q/I152L/V163S/S175G/S205V/A206K.
Depositing lab: Joseph Santos-Sacchi. Depositing organization: Yale University. Publication: A genetically-encoded YFP sensor with enhanced chloride sensitivity, photostability and reduced ph interference demonstrates augmented transmembrane chloride movement by gerbil prestin (SLC26a5). Zhong S, Navaratnam D, Santos-Sacchi J. PLoS One. 2014 Jun 5;9(6):e99095. doi: 10.1371/journal.pone.0099095. eCollection 2014. PONE-D-13-54352 PubMed 24901231.
Backbone
  Vector backbone: pEYFP N1
  Backbone size w/o insert (bp): 4013
  Total vector size (bp): 4733
  Modifications to backbone: None
  Vector type: Mammalian Expression
Growth in bacteria
  Bacterial resistance: Kanamycin, 50 μg/mL
  Growth temperature: 37°C
  Growth strain: DH5alpha
  Copy number: High Copy
Gene/Insert
  Gene/Insert name: mClY-N1 (alt name: monomeric Cl-YFP)
  Species: H. sapiens (human), M. musculus (mouse), R. norvegicus (rat)
  Insert size (bp): 720
  Mutation: EYFP-F46L/Q69K/H148Q/I152L/V163S/S175G/S205V/A206K.
  Cloning method: Restriction Enzyme; 5′ cloning site BamHI (not destroyed); 3′ cloning site NotI (not destroyed)
  Sequencing primers: 5′ CGCAAATGGGCGGTAGGCGTG; 3′ GGAGGTTTTTTAAAGCAAGTA
Terms and licenses: Academic/Nonprofit Terms; Industry Terms: Not Available to Industry
How to cite: mClY-N1 was a gift from Joseph Santos-Sacchi (Addgene plasmid # 90457 ; http://n2t.net/addgene:90457 ; RRID:Addgene_90457)
