[The description below was written by a language model from this plasmid's Addgene catalogue record and pLannotate feature annotations shown in this document.]
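Description:
mClY-N1 is a mammalian expression plasmid of about 4.7 kb built on the pEYFP-N1 backbone, in which the EYFP coding region has been replaced, between BamHI and NotI, by a 720 bp gene for mClY (monomeric Cl-YFP), a genetically encoded fluorescent chloride sensor. mClY is EYFP carrying eight substitutions (F46L, Q69K, H148Q, I152L, V163S, S175G, S205V and A206K). The last of these is the well-known monomerizing change, which is why automated annotation labels the open reading frame as mEYFP. According to the record, the combined mutations give enhanced chloride sensitivity, better photostability and reduced interference from pH compared with earlier YFP-based sensors. The species listed for the insert (human, mouse, rat) probably reflect intended host systems rather than the origin of the fluorescent protein.

Expression is driven by the human cytomegalovirus immediate early enhancer and promoter and terminated by the SV40 polyadenylation signal. A multiple cloning site lies between the promoter and the sensor, so in the N1 arrangement a protein of interest can be fused in frame to the N-terminus of mClY, or the sensor can be expressed alone. A single NeoR/KanR gene with an HSV TK polyadenylation signal sits behind tandem bacterial (bla) and SV40 early promoters, giving kanamycin selection in E. coli and G418 selection in mammalian cells. A high-copy pUC-type origin supports bacterial propagation, and an f1 origin allows single-stranded DNA production. The short large T antigen, ble and bGH fragments in the feature table are most likely annotation by-products of backbone sequence. The associated publication used the sensor to monitor transmembrane chloride movement mediated by gerbil prestin (SLC26a5).
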