Features (pLannotate 1.2.2; 14 found; start..end, strand, type, name):
     61..364     +  enhancer       CMV enhancer: human cytomegalovirus immediate early enhancer
    365..568     +  promoter       CMV promoter: human cytomegalovirus (CMV) immediate early promoter
    591..671     +  misc_feature   MCS: multiple cloning site
    679..1398    +  CDS            mEYFP: enhanced YFP with monomerizing A206K mutation (Zacharias et al., 2002) mammalian codon-optimized
   1415..1498    +  CDS            large T antigen (fragment): large T antigen from SV40 (simian virus 40)
   1521..1642    +  polyA_signal   SV40 poly(A) signal: SV40 polyadenylation signal
   1676..2104    -  rep_origin     f1 ori (sequence partly withheld): f1 bacteriophage origin of replication; arrow indicates direction of (+) strand synthesis
   2131..2235    +  promoter       AmpR promoter: bla
   2237..2594    +  promoter       SV40 promoter: SV40 enhancer and early promoter
   2629..3423    +  CDS            NeoR/KanR: aminoglycoside phosphotransferase from Tn5; aph(3')-II (or nptII); confers resistance to neomycin, kanamycin, and G418 (Geneticin®)
   3444..3596    +  CDS            ble (fragment): BLE_KLEPN - Experimental evidence at protein level: Swiss-Prot protein existence level 1. Binding protein with a strong affinity to the bleomycin family of antibiotics. Binds to CL990; an antimitotic-antibiotic compound. From Klebsiella pneumoniae.
   3655..3702    +  polyA_signal   HSV TK poly(A) signal: herpes simplex virus thymidine kinase polyadenylation signal (Cole and Stacy, 1985)
   3793..3809    -  polyA_signal   bGH poly(A) signal (fragment): bovine growth hormone polyadenylation signal
   4031..4619    +  rep_origin     ori: high-copy-number ColE1/pMB1/pBR322/pUC origin of replication
>Addgene plasmid #90457 | mClY-N1 | addgene full sequence | sequence record 178580 | Addgene NGS Result
TAGTTATTAATAGTAATCAATTACGGGGTCATTAGTTCATAGCCCATATATGGAGTTCCGCGTTACATAA
CTTACGGTAAATGGCCCGCCTGGCTGACCGCCCAACGACCCCCGCCCATTGACGTCAATAATGACGTATG
TTCCCATAGTAACGCCAATAGGGACTTTCCATTGACGTCAATGGGTGGAGTATTTACGGTAAACTGCCCA
CTTGGCAGTACATCAAGTGTATCATATGCCAAGTACGCCCCCTATTGACGTCAATGACGGTAAATGGCCC
GCCTGGCATTATGCCCAGTACATGACCTTATGGGACTTTCCTACTTGGCAGTACATCTACGTATTAGTCA
TCGCTATTACCATGGTGATGCGGTTTTGGCAGTACATCAATGGGCGTGGATAGCGGTTTGACTCACGGGG
ATTTCCAAGTCTCCACCCCATTGACGTCAATGGGAGTTTGTTTTGGCACCAAAATCAACGGGACTTTCCA
AAATGTCGTAACAACTCCGCCCCATTGACGCAAATGGGCGGTAGGCGTGTACGGTGGGAGGTCTATATAA
GCAGAGCTGGTTTAGTGAACCGTCAGATCCGCTAGCGCTACCGGACTCAGATCTCGAGCTCAAGCTTCGA
ATTCTGCAGTCGACGGTACCGCGGGCCCGGGATCCACCGGTCGCCACCATGGTGAGCAAGGGCGAGGAGC
TGTTCACCGGGGTGGTGCCCATCCTGGTCGAGCTGGACGGCGACGTAAACGGCCACAAGTTCAGCGTGTC
CGGCGAGGGCGAGGGCGATGCCACCTACGGCAAGCTGACCCTGAAGCTCATCTGCACCACCGGCAAGCTG
CCCGTGCCCTGGCCCACCCTCGTGACCACCTTCGGCTACGGCCTGAAGTGCTTCGCCCGCTACCCCGACC
ACATGAAGCAGCACGACTTCTTCAAGTCCGCCATGCCCGAAGGCTACGTCCAGGAGCGCACCATCTTCTT
CAAGGACGACGGCAACTACAAGACCCGCGCCGAGGTGAAGTTCGAGGGCGACACCCTGGTGAACCGCATC
GAGCTGAAGGGCATCGACTTCAAGGAGGACGGCAACATCCTGGGGCACAAGCTGGAGTACAACTACAACA
GCCAGAACGTCTATCTCATGGCCGACAAGCAGAAGAACGGCATCAAGTCGAACTTCAAGATCCGCCACAA
CATCGAGGACGGCGGCGTGCAGCTCGCCGACCACTACCAGCAGAACACCCCCATCGGCGACGGCCCCGTG
CTGCTGCCCGACAACCACTACCTGAGCTACCAGGTCAAGCTGAGCAAAGACCCCAACGAGAAGCGCGATC
ACATGGTCCTGCTGGAGTTCGTGACCGCCGCCGGGATCACTCTCGGCATGGACGAGCTGTACAAGTAAAG
CGGCCGCGACTCTAGATCATAATCAGCCATACCACATTTGTAGAGGTTTTACTTGCTTTAAAAAACCTCC
CACACCTCCCCCTGAACCTGAAACATAAAATGAATGCAATTGTTGTTGTTAACTTGTTTATTGCAGCTTA
TAATGGTTACAAATAAAGCAATAGCATCACAAATTTCACAAATAAAGCATTTTTTTCACTGCATTCTAGT
TGTGGTTTGTCCAAACTCATCAATGTATCTTAAGGCGTAAATTGTAAGCGTTAATATTTTGTTAAAATTC
GCGTTAAATTTTTGTTAAATCAGCTCATTTTTTAACCAATAGGCCGAAATCGGCAAAATCCCTTATAAAT
CAAAAGAATAGACCGAGATAGGGT
[37 nt withheld, positions 1775-1811]
AAAGAACGTGGACTCCAACGTCAAAGG
[49 nt withheld, positions 1839-1887]
T
[91 nt withheld, positions 1889-1979]
G
[124 nt withheld, positions 1981-2104]
CAGGTGGCACTTTTCGGGGAAATGTGCGCGGAACCCCTATTTGTTTATTTTTCTAAATACATTCAAATAT
GTATCCGCTCATGAGACAATAACCCTGATAAATGCTTCAATAATATTGAAAAAGGAAGAGTCCTGAGGCG
GAAAGAACCAGCTGTGGAATGTGTGTCAGTTAGGGTGTGGAAAGTCCCCAGGCTCCCCAGCAGGCAGAAG
TATGCAAAGCATGCATCTCAATTAGTCAGCAACCAGGTGTGGAAAGTCCCCAGGCTCCCCAGCAGGCAGA
AGTATGCAAAGCATGCATCTCAATTAGTCAGCAACCATAGTCCCGCCCCTAACTCCGCCCATCCCGCCCC
TAACTCCGCCCAGTTCCGCCCATTCTCCGCCCCATGGCTGACTAATTTTTTTTATTTATGCAGAGGCCGA
GGCCGCCTCGGCCTCTGAGCTATTCCAGAAGTAGTGAGGAGGCTTTTTTGGAGGCCTAGGCTTTTGCAAA
GATCGATCAAGAGACAGGATGAGGATCGTTTCGCATGATTGAACAAGATGGATTGCACGCAGGTTCTCCG
GCCGCTTGGGTGGAGAGGCTATTCGGCTATGACTGGGCACAACAGACAATCGGCTGCTCTGATGCCGCCG
TGTTCCGGCTGTCAGCGCAGGGGCGCCCGGTTCTTTTTGTCAAGACCGACCTGTCCGGTGCCCTGAATGA
ACTGCAAGACGAGGCAGCGCGGCTATCGTGGCTGGCCACGACGGGCGTTCCTTGCGCAGCTGTGCTCGAC
GTTGTCACTGAAGCGGGAAGGGACTGGCTGCTATTGGGCGAAGTGCCGGGGCAGGATCTCCTGTCATCTC
ACCTTGCTCCTGCCGAGAAAGTATCCATCATGGCTGATGCAATGCGGCGGCTGCATACGCTTGATCCGGC
TACCTGCCCATTCGACCACCAAGCGAAACATCGCATCGAGCGAGCACGTACTCGGATGGAAGCCGGTCTT
GTCGATCAGGATGATCTGGACGAAGAGCATCAGGGGCTCGCGCCAGCCGAACTGTTCGCCAGGCTCAAGG
CGAGCATGCCCGACGGCGAGGATCTCGTCGTGACCCATGGCGATGCCTGCTTGCCGAATATCATGGTGGA
AAATGGCCGCTTTTCTGGATTCATCGACTGTGGCCGGCTGGGTGTGGCGGACCGCTATCAGGACATAGCG
TTGGCTACCCGTGATATTGCTGAAGAGCTTGGCGGCGAATGGGCTGGCCGCTTCCTCGTGCTTTACGGTA
TCGCCGCTCCCGATTCGCAGCGCATCGCCTTCTATCGCCTTCTTGACGAGTTCTTCTGAGCGGGACTCTG
GGGTTCGAAATGACCGACCAAGCGACGCCCAACCTGCCATCACGAGATTTCGATTCCACCGCCGCCTTCT
ATGAAAGGTTGGGCTTCGGAATCGTTTTCCGGGACGCCGGCTGGATGATCCTCCAGCGCGGGGATCTCAT
GCTGGAGTTCTTCGCCCACCCTAGGGGGAGGCTAACTGAAACACGGAAGGAGACAATACCGGAAGGAACC
CGCGCTATGACGGCAATAAAAAGACAGAATAAAACGCACGGTGTTGGGTCGTTTGTTCATAAACGCGGGG
TTCGGTCCCAGGGCTGGCACTCTGTCGATACCCCACCGAGACCCCATTGGGGCCAATACGCCCGCGTTTC
TTCCTTTTCCCCACCCCACCCCCCAAGTTCGGGTGAAGGCCCAGGGCTCGCAGCCAACGTCGGGGCGGCA
GGCCCTGCCATAGCCTCAGGTTACTCATATATACTTTAGATTGATTTAAAACTTCATTTTTAATTTAAAA
GGATCTAGGTGAAGATCCTTTTTGATAATCTCATGACCAAAATCCCTTAACGTGAGTTTTCGTTCCACTG
AGCGTCAGACCCCGTAGAAAAGATCAAAGGATCTTCTTGAGATCCTTTTTTTCTGCGCGTAATCTGCTGC
TTGCAAACAAAAAAACCACCGCTACCAGCGGTGGTTTGTTTGCCGGATCAAGAGCTACCAACTCTTTTTC
CGAAGGTAACTGGCTTCAGCAGAGCGCAGATACCAAATACTGTTCTTCTAGTGTAGCCGTAGTTAGGCCA
CCACTTCAAGAACTCTGTAGCACCGCCTACATACCTCGCTCTGCTAATCCTGTTACCAGTGGCTGCTGCC
AGTGGCGATAAGTCGTGTCTTACCGGGTTGGACTCAAGACGATAGTTACCGGATAAGGCGCAGCGGTCGG
GCTGAACGGGGGGTTCGTGCACACAGCCCAGCTTGGAGCGAACGACCTACACCGAACTGAGATACCTACA
GCGTGAGCTATGAGAAAGCGCCACGCTTCCCGAAGGGAGAAAGGCGGACAGGTATCCGGTAAGCGGCAGG
GTCGGAACAGGAGAGCGCACGAGGGAGCTTCCAGGGGGAAACGCCTGGTATCTTTATAGTCCTGTCGGGT
TTCGCCACCTCTGACTTGAGCGTCGATTTTTGTGATGCTCGTCAGGGGGGCGGAGCCTATGGAAAAACGC
CAGCAACGCGGCCTTTTTACGGTTCTTGGCCTTTTGCTGGCCTTTTGCTCACATGTTCTTTCCTGCGTTA
TCCCCTGATTCTGTGGATAACCGTATTACCGCCATGCAT
