>Addgene plasmid #90457 | mClY-N1 | depositor partial sequence | sequence record 175154 | mClY partial sequence 720 bp
ATGGTGAGCAAGGGCGAGGAGCTGTTCACCGGGGTGGTGCCCATCCTGGTCGAGCTGGACGGCGACGTAA
ACGGCCACAAGTTCAGCGTGTCCGGCGAGGGCGAGGGCGATGCCACCTACGGCAAGCTGACCCTGAAGCT
CATCTGCACCACCGGCAAGCTGCCCGTGCCCTGGCCCACCCTCGTGACCACCTTCGGCTACGGCCTGAAG
TGCTTCGCCCGCTACCCCGACCACATGAAGCAGCACGACTTCTTCAAGTCCGCCATGCCCGAAGGCTACG
TCCAGGAGCGCACCATCTTCTTCAAGGACGACGGCAACTACAAGACCCGCGCCGAGGTGAAGTTCGAGGG
CGACACCCTGGTGAACCGCATCGAGCTGAAGGGCATCGACTTCAAGGAGGACGGCAACATCCTGGGGCAC
AAGCTGGAGTACAACTACAACAGCCAGAACGTCTATCTCATGGCCGACAAGCAGAAGAACGGCATCAAGT
CGAACTTCAAGATCCGCCACAACATCGAGGACGGCGGCGTGCAGCTCGCCGACCACTACCAGCAGAACAC
CCCCATCGGCGACGGCCCCGTGCTGCTGCCCGACAACCACTACCTGAGCTACCAGGTCAAGCTGAGCAAA
GACCCCAACGAGAAGCGCGATCACATGGTCCTGCTGGAGTTCGTGACCGCCGCCGGGATCACTCTCGGCA
TGGACGAGCTGTACAAGTAA
